>Addgene plasmid #47203 | TAL3484 | depositor partial sequence | sequence record 67290 | Insert sequence
ATGGACTACAAAGACCATGACGGTGATTATAAAGATCATGACATCGATTACAAGGATGACGATGACAAGA
TGGCCCCCAAGAAGAAGAGGAAGGTGGGCATTCACCGCGGGGTACCTATGGTGGACTTGAGGACACTCGG
TTATTCGCAACAGCAACAGGAGAAAATCAAGCCTAAGGTCAGGAGCACCGTCGCGCAACACCACGAGGCG
CTTGTGGGGCATGGCTTCACTCATGCGCATATTGTCGCGCTTTCACAGCACCCTGCGGCGCTTGGGACGG
TGGCTGTCAAATACCAAGATATGATTGCGGCCCTGCCCGAAGCCACGCACGAGGCAATTGTAGGGGTCGG
TAAACAGTGGTCGGGAGCGCGAGCACTTGAGGCGCTGCTGACTGTGGCGGGTGAGCTTAGGGGGCCTCCG
CTCCAGCTCGACACCGGGCAGCTGCTGAAGATCGCGAAGAGAGGGGGAGTAACAGCGGTAGAGGCAGTGC
ACGCCTGGCGCAATGCGCTCACCGGGGCCCCCTTGAACCTGACCCCAGACCAGGTAGTCGCAATCGCGAA
CAATAATGGGGGAAAGCAAGCCCTGGAAACCGTGCAAAGGTTGTTGCCGGTCCTTTGTCAAGACCACGGC
CTTACACCGGAGCAAGTCGTGGCCATTGCAAGCAACATCGGTGGCAAACAGGCTCTTGAGACGGTTCAGA
GACTTCTCCCAGTTCTCTGTCAAGCCCACGGGCTGACTCCCGATCAAGTTGTAGCGATTGCGTCCAACGG
TGGAGGGAAACAAGCATTGGAGACTGTCCAACGGCTCCTTCCCGTGTTGTGTCAAGCCCACGGTTTGACG
CCTGCACAAGTGGTCGCCATCGCCAGCCATGATGGCGGTAAGCAGGCGCTGGAAACAGTACAGCGCCTGC
TGCCTGTACTGTGCCAGGATCATGGACTGACCCCAGACCAGGTAGTCGCAATCGCGTCAAACGGAGGGGG
AAAGCAAGCCCTGGAAACCGTGCAAAGGTTGTTGCCGGTCCTTTGTCAAGACCACGGCCTTACACCGGAG
CAAGTCGTGGCCATTGCAAATAATAACGGTGGCAAACAGGCTCTTGAGACGGTTCAGAGACTTCTCCCAG
TTCTCTGTCAAGCCCACGGGCTGACTCCCGATCAAGTTGTAGCGATTGCGTCCAACGGTGGAGGGAAACA
AGCATTGGAGACTGTCCAACGGCTCCTTCCCGTGTTGTGTCAAGCCCACGGTTTGACGCCTGCACAAGTG
GTCGCCATCGCCTCGAATGGCGGCGGTAAGCAGGCGCTGGAAACAGTACAGCGCCTGCTGCCTGTACTGT
GCCAGGATCATGGACTGACCCCAGACCAGGTAGTCGCAATCGCGTCACATGACGGGGGAAAGCAAGCCCT
GGAAACCGTGCAAAGGTTGTTGCCGGTCCTTTGTCAAGACCACGGCCTTACACCGGAGCAAGTCGTGGCC
ATTGCATCCCACGACGGTGGCAAACAGGCTCTTGAGACGGTTCAGAGACTTCTCCCAGTTCTCTGTCAAG
CCCACGGGCTGACTCCCGATCAAGTTGTAGCGATTGCGTCCAACGGTGGAGGGAAACAAGCATTGGAGAC
TGTCCAACGGCTCCTTCCCGTGTTGTGTCAAGCCCACGGTTTGACGCCTGCACAAGTGGTCGCCATCGCC
AACAACAACGGCGGTAAGCAGGCGCTGGAAACAGTACAGCGCCTGCTGCCTGTACTGTGCCAGGATCATG
GACTGACCCCAGACCAGGTAGTCGCAATCGCGAACAATAATGGGGGAAAGCAAGCCCTGGAAACCGTGCA
AAGGTTGTTGCCGGTCCTTTGTCAAGACCACGGCCTTACACCGGAGCAAGTCGTGGCCATTGCAAGCAAT
GGGGGTGGCAAACAGGCTCTTGAGACGGTTCAGAGACTTCTCCCAGTTCTCTGTCAAGCCCACGGGCTGA
CTCCCGATCAAGTTGTAGCGATTGCGTCGAACATTGGAGGGAAACAAGCATTGGAGACTGTCCAACGGCT
CCTTCCCGTGTTGTGTCAAGCCCACGGTTTGACGCCTGCACAAGTGGTCGCCATCGCCAACAACAACGGC
GGTAAGCAGGCGCTGGAAACAGTACAGCGCCTGCTGCCTGTACTGTGCCAGGATCATGGACTGACACCCG
AACAGGTGGTCGCCATTGCTTCCCACGACGGAGGACGGCCAGCCTTGGAG
