>Addgene plasmid #47203 | TAL3484 | addgene partial sequence | sequence record 69182 | JDS-TALEN-F 5'-TAGGGGTCGGTAAACAGTGG-3'
TGGCGGGTGAGCTTAGGGGGCCTCCGCTCCAGCTCGACACCGGGCAGCTGCTGAAGATCGCGAAGAGAGG
GGGAGTAACAGCGGTAGAGGCAGTGCACGCCTGGCGCAATGCGCTCACCGGGGCCCCCTTGAACCTGACC
CCAGACCAGGTAGTCGCAATCGCGAACAATAATGGGGGAAAGCAAGCCCTGGAAACCGTGCAAAGGTTGT
TGCCGGTCCTTTGTCAAGACCACGGCCTTACACCGGAGCAAGTCGTGGCCATTGCAAGCAACATCGGTGG
CAAACAGGCTCTTGAGACGGTTCAGAGACTTCTCCCAGTTCTCTGTCAAGCCCACGGGCTGACTCCCGAT
CAAGTTGTAGCGATTGCGTCCAACGGTGGAGGGAAACAAGCATTGGAGACTGTCCAACGGCTCCTTCCCG
TGTTGTGTCAAGCCCACGGTTTGACGCCTGCACAAGTGGTCGCCATCGCCAGCCATGATGGCGGTAAGCA
GGCGCTGGAAACAGTACAGCGCCTGCTGCCTGTACTGTGCCAGGATCATGGACTGACCCCAGACCAGGTA
GTCGCAATCGCGTCAAACGGAGGGGGAAAGCAAGCCCTGGAAACCGTGCAAAGGTTGTTGCCGGTCCTTT
GTCAAGACCACGGCCTTACACCGGAGCAAGTCGTGGCCATTGCAAATAATAACGGTGGCAAACAGGCTCT
TGAGACGGTTCAGAGACTTCTCCCAGTTCTCTGTCAAGCCCACGGGCTGACTCCCGATCAAGTTGTAGCG
ATTGCGTCCAACGGTGGAGGGAAACAAGCATTGGAGACTGTCCAACGGCTCCTTCCCGTGTTGTGTCAAG
CCCACGGTTTGAC
