[The description below was written by a language model from this plasmid's Addgene catalogue record.]
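Description:
TAL3484 is a TALEN expression plasmid built on the JDS71 backbone, a mammalian expression vector that also carries a T7 promoter. It encodes the "left" monomer of a TALE nuclease pair directed against the zebrafish (D. rerio) gene matrix metallopeptidase 15 (membrane-inserted). The roughly 1.4 kb insert is an engineered array of TAL effector repeats, assembled to recognise a specific 18-nucleotide half-site in the target gene. It was cloned into the 6.4 kb backbone through BsmBI sites that were destroyed in the process. The plasmid is maintained in E. coli as a high-copy, ampicillin-selected construct. The record does not state the origin of replication, and no feature table is provided.

The backbone supplies the rest of the nuclease open reading frame. A 3X FLAG tag sits at the N terminus for detection, and a wild-type FokI cleavage domain is fused at the C terminus, so the inserted repeat array completes an in-frame TALE–FokI fusion. Expression in mammalian cells is driven by the CMV promoter. The listed BGH reverse sequencing primer suggests a BGH polyadenylation region downstream, although this is not stated explicitly. A T7 promoter in a vector of this kind generally allows in vitro transcription of mRNA, the usual route for delivering nucleases into zebrafish embryos by injection.

Because FokI cuts only as a dimer, this construct is meant to be used with the matching "right" TALEN that binds the opposite strand across a spacer. Together they produce a double-strand break whose error-prone repair generates disrupting indels at the mmp15 locus. The plasmid belongs to a community set of zebrafish gene-targeting TALENs.
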