Addgene plasmid #47203: TAL3484
Depositing lab: Keith Joung. Depositing organization: Massachusetts General Hospital. Publication: Targeted gene disruption in somatic zebrafish cells using engineered TALENs. Sander JD, Cade L, Khayter C, Reyon D, Peterson RT, Joung JK, Yeh JR. Nat Biotechnol. 2011 Aug 5;29(8):697-8. doi: 10.1038/nbt.1934. PubMed 21822241.
Backbone
  Vector backbone: JDS71
  Backbone manufacturer: Addgene plasmid #32287
  Backbone size w/o insert (bp): 6447
  Vector type: Mammalian Expression ; T7
Growth in bacteria
  Bacterial resistance: Ampicillin, 100 μg/mL
  Growth temperature: 37°C
  Growth strain: XL1 Blue
  Copy number: High Copy
Gene/Insert
  Gene/Insert name: ZebrafishCommunity-matrixmetallopeptidase15(membrane-inserted)-left (alt names: matrixmetallopeptidase15 (membrane-inserted); ENSDART00000020456)
  Species: D. rerio (zebrafish)
  Insert size (bp): 1430
  Promoter: CMV
  Tag / fusion protein: 3X Flag (N terminal on backbone); WT FOKI (C terminal on backbone)
  Cloning method: Restriction Enzyme; 5′ cloning site BsmBI (destroyed during cloning); 3′ cloning site BsmBI (destroyed during cloning)
  Sequencing primers: 5′ CMV-F; 3′ BGH-rev
Terms and licenses: Academic/Nonprofit Terms; Industry Terms: Not Available to Industry
Depositor comments: Target binding site: TGATCTGTTCCTGGTAGC It is strongly recommended that users perform a diagnostic digest to verify this plasmid prior to use. For example, a double digest of the plasmid with BamHI and KpnI should result in two bands at 2.3kb and 5.8kb.
How to cite: TAL3484 was a gift from Keith Joung (Addgene plasmid # 47203 ; http://n2t.net/addgene:47203 ; RRID:Addgene_47203)
